Addgene plasmid #66325: GPR15-Tango
Purpose: Expression of G protein-coupled receptors for PRESTO-Tango: parallel receptorome expression and screening via transcriptional output, with transcriptional activation following arrestin translocation
Depositing lab: Bryan Roth. Depositing organization: University of North Carolina at Chapel Hill. Publication: PRESTO-Tango as an open-source resource for interrogation of the druggable human GPCRome. Kroeze WK, Sassano MF, Huang XP, Lansu K, McCorvy JD, Giguere PM, Sciaky N, Roth BL. Nat Struct Mol Biol. 2015 May;22(5):362-9. doi: 10.1038/nsmb.3014. Epub 2015 Apr 20. PubMed 25895059.
Backbone
  Vector backbone: empty Tango
  Backbone size w/o insert (bp): 6632
  Vector type: Mammalian Expression
  Selectable markers: Neomycin (select with G418)
Growth in bacteria
  Bacterial resistance: Ampicillin, 100 μg/mL
  Growth temperature: 37°C
  Growth strain: DH5alpha
  Copy number: High Copy
Gene/Insert
  Gene/Insert name: GPR15
  Species: H. sapiens (human)
  Insert size (bp): 1080
  Entrez Gene: GPR15 (a.k.a. BOB)
  Promoter: CMV
  Tag / fusion protein: FLAG (N terminal on backbone)
  Cloning method: Restriction Enzyme; 5′ cloning site NotI (not destroyed); 3′ cloning site XhoI (unknown if destroyed)
  Sequencing primers: 5′ CMV-F; 3′ Tet-R
Terms and licenses: Academic/Nonprofit Terms; Industry Terms: Not Available to Industry
Depositor comments: Please note: Most of the PRESTO-Tango vectors do not contain the XhoI cut site downstream of the tTA sequence and instead carry an XbaI site. If you need to perform an XhoI digest we recommend sequencing with a forward primer at the C-terminus of tTA to determine which of the two sites is present. Suggested primer: 5-gagctccacttagacggcgagg-3. Original backbone was pcDNA3.1(+). These plasmids were generated as part of the Illuminating the Druggable Genome (IDG) program sponsored by the NIH Common Fund. The goal of this program is to identify, gather, and distribute information and resources for proteins that currently are not well-studied yet belong to commonly drug-targeted protein families: protein kinases, non-olfactory G-protein coupled receptors (GPCRs), and ion channels. The IDG program is designed to develop fundamental research tools for understudied proteins, elucidate their function, and disseminate the IDG-related resources and data to the greater scientific community.
How to cite: GPR15-Tango was a gift from Bryan Roth (Addgene plasmid # 66325 ; http://n2t.net/addgene:66325 ; RRID:Addgene_66325)
