[The description below was written by a language model from this plasmid's Addgene catalogue record and pLannotate feature annotations shown in this document.]
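Description:
GPR15-Tango is a mammalian expression plasmid from the PRESTO-Tango collection, built on an "empty Tango" backbone that was itself derived from pcDNA3.1(+). It is maintained in E. coli through a high-copy ColE1/pUC-type origin with ampicillin selection (AmpR under its own bla promoter). It also carries an f1 origin. For selection in mammalian cells, an SV40 enhancer/early promoter drives a neomycin resistance gene (G418 selection), terminated by an SV40 polyadenylation signal. The sequenced record is 7,715 nt, consistent with the stated backbone and insert sizes.

The expression cassette uses the CMV enhancer and immediate early promoter, with a T7 promoter just downstream, and ends in a bGH polyadenylation signal. The open reading frame begins with an N-terminal FLAG epitope supplied by the backbone, followed by the 1,080 bp human GPR15 (BOB) coding sequence, a probable chemokine receptor and alternative HIV-1 coreceptor. Downstream on the same strand are TetR and the VP16 activation domain, which together make up the tTA transcriptional activator. The feature table leaves the roughly 120 bp between the receptor and TetR unannotated, so the linker elements of the Tango design that sit there are not described in this record.

According to the stated purpose, arrestin translocation to the activated receptor leads to transcriptional activation, giving a transcriptional readout of receptor engagement. This allows parallel screening of ligands across the GPCR family, including understudied receptors such as GPR15. The depositor notes that most vectors in the series carry an XbaI rather than an XhoI site downstream of tTA, so the 3′ cloning site should be confirmed by sequencing.
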