Features (pLannotate 1.2.2; 23 found; start..end, strand, type, name):
      1..380     +  enhancer       CMV enhancer: human cytomegalovirus immediate early enhancer
    381..584     +  promoter       CMV promoter: human cytomegalovirus (CMV) immediate early promoter
    580..613     +  LTR            5' LTR (truncated) (fragment): truncated 5' long terminal repeat (LTR) from HIV-1
    629..647     +  promoter       T7 promoter: promoter for bacteriophage T7 RNA polymerase
    806..826     +  CDS            3xFLAG (fragment): three tandem FLAG® epitope tags
    839..1918    +  CDS            GPR15: GPR15_HUMAN - Experimental evidence at transcript level: Swiss-Prot protein existence level 2. Probable chemokine receptor. Alternative coreceptor with CD4 for HIV-1 infection. From Homo sapiens (Human).
   2039..2652    +  CDS            TetR (fragment): tetracycline repressor TetR; tetR from transposon Tn10; TetR binds to the tetracycline operator tetO to inhibit transcription. This inhibition can be relieved by adding tetracycline or doxycycline.
   2804..3037    +  CDS            VP16 AD: transcriptional activation domain of herpes simplex virus protein VP16 (Triezenberg et al., 1988; Cousens et al., 1989); UL48
   3078..3302    +  polyA_signal   bGH poly(A) signal: bovine growth hormone polyadenylation signal
   3306..3327    +  promoter       SV40 promoter (fragment): SV40 enhancer and early promoter
   3348..3776    +  rep_origin     f1 ori (sequence partly withheld): f1 bacteriophage origin of replication; arrow indicates direction of (+) strand synthesis
   3790..4119    +  promoter       SV40 promoter: SV40 enhancer and early promoter
   4186..4977    +  CDS            neo: KKA2_KLEPN - Also known as kan, nptII. Experimental evidence at protein level: Swiss-Prot protein existence level 1. Resistance to kanamycin, neomycin, paromomycin, ribostamycin, butirosin and gentamicin B. From Klebsiella pneumoniae.
   5001..5159    +  CDS            ble (fragment): BLE_KLEPN - Experimental evidence at protein level: Swiss-Prot protein existence level 1. Binding protein with a strong affinity to the bleomycin family of antibiotics. Binds to CL990; an antimitotic-antibiotic compound. From Klebsiella pneumoniae.
   5154..5275    +  polyA_signal   SV40 poly(A) signal: SV40 polyadenylation signal
   5348..5364    -  protein_bind   lac operator: The lac repressor binds to the lac operator to inhibit transcription in E. coli. This inhibition can be relieved by adding lactose or isopropyl-β-D-thiogalactopyranoside (IPTG). lac repressor encoded by lacI
   5372..5402    -  promoter       lac promoter: promoter for the E. coli lac operon
   5417..5438    -  protein_bind   CAP binding site: CAP binding activates transcription in the presence of cAMP. E. coli catabolite activator protein
   5451..5543    -  CDS            lacI (fragment): lac repressor; lacI; The lac repressor binds to the lac operator to inhibit transcription in E. coli. This inhibition can be relieved by adding lactose or isopropyl-β-D-thiogalactopyranoside (IPTG).
   5726..6314    -  rep_origin     ori: high-copy-number ColE1/pMB1/pBR322/pUC origin of replication
   6485..7345    -  CDS            AmpR: β-lactamase; bla; confers resistance to ampicillin, carbenicillin, and related antibiotics
   7346..7450    -  promoter       AmpR promoter: bla
   7509..7561    -  misc_feature   bom (fragment): basis of mobility region from pBR322
>Addgene plasmid #66325 | GPR15-Tango | addgene full sequence | sequence record 485744 | Addgene Long Read Sequencing Result
GACATTGATTATTGACTAGTTATTAATAGTAATCAATTACGGGGTCATTAGTTCATAGCCCATATATGGA
GTTCCGCGTTACATAACTTACGGTAAATGGCCCGCCTGGCTGACCGCCCAACGACCCCCGCCCATTGACG
TCAATAATGACGTATGTTCCCATAGTAACGCCAATAGGGACTTTCCATTGACGTCAATGGGTGGAGTATT
TACGGTAAACTGCCCACTTGGCAGTACATCAAGTGTATCATATGCCAAGTACGCCCCCTATTGACGTCAA
TGACGGTAAATGGCCCGCCTGGCATTATGCCCAGTACATGACCTTATGGGACTTTCCTACTTGGCAGTAC
ATCTACGTATTAGTCATCGCTATTACCATGGTGATGCGGTTTTGGCAGTACATCAATGGGCGTGGATAGC
GGTTTGACTCACGGGGATTTCCAAGTCTCCACCCCATTGACGTCAATGGGAGTTTGTTTTGGCACCAAAA
TCAACGGGACTTTCCAAAATGTCGTAACAACTCCGCCCCATTGACGCAAATGGGCGGTAGGCGTGTACGG
TGGGAGGTCTATATAAGCAGAGCTCTCTGGCTAACTAGAGAACCCACTGCTTACTGGCTTATCGAAATTA
ATACGACTCACTATAGGGAGACCCAAGCTGGCTAGCGTTTAAACTTAAGCTTGGTACCGAGCTCGGATCC
ACTAGTCCAGTGTGGTGGAATTCTGCAGATATCCAGCACAGTGGCGGCCGCGCCACCATGAAGACGATCA
TCGCCCTGAGCTACATCTTCTGCCTGGTATTCGCCGACTACAAGGACGATGATGACGCCAGCATCGATAT
GGATCCTGAGGAGACAAGCGTCTACCTGGATTACTATTATGCCACCTCCCCCAACAGTGACATCAGAGAG
ACTCACTCCCATGTACCATACACATCTGTCTTTCTGCCTGTGTTTTACACCGCCGTATTCCTTACAGGCG
TTCTGGGGAACCTGGTGCTGATGGGCGCCTTGCACTTCAAGCCTGGTAGTAGACGCCTGATTGATATATT
TATAATTAACCTTGCAGCCAGCGACTTTATATTCTTGGTGACTTTGCCTCTGTGGGTTGATAAGGAGGCC
AGTTTGGGGTTGTGGCGGACGGGGAGTTTCCTGTGTAAGGGTAGCAGTTATATGATTAGTGTAAATATGC
ATTGTAGTGTTCTGTTGCTGACGTGTATGTCTGTCGATCGCTATCTGGCAATCGTGTGGCCTGTGGTGAG
CCGGAAGTTCCGCCGGACCGACTGCGCTTATGTCGTGTGCGCCTCTATCTGGTTCATTTCTTGCCTGCTG
GGCCTTCCCACCCTCTTGTCCCGGGAGCTGACGCTGATTGATGACAAGCCTTACTGCGCCGAGAAAAAAG
CTACCCCGATTAAACTGATATGGTCACTGGTGGCGCTTATCTTCACGTTTTTTGTGCCGCTGCTGTCCAT
TGTCACCTGTTATTGCTGTATCGCTCGGAAGCTTTGCGCCCATTATCAGCAAAGCGGCAAACATAATAAG
AAGCTCAAGAAGTCCATTAAAATTATCTTTATCGTCGTCGCTGCATTTCTGGTTTCTTGGCTGCCATTTA
ATACATTCAAGTTTCTCGCTATCGTGTCTGGTCTTAGACAGGAGCATTACCTGCCTAGCGCTATTCTCCA
ACTCGGCATGGAGGTAAGCGGTCCACTGGCTTTCGCAAACTCATGTGTGAACCCCTTCATCTATTACATC
TTCGATTCTTACATTCGGCGCGCCATTGTTCACTGTCTGTGTCCTTGTCTTAAAAATTATGACTTTGGCA
GCTCTACAGAGACATCTGATTCTCACCTTACCAAGGCCTTGTCTACTTTTATCCACGCCGAGGACTTTGC
TCGAAGGAGGAAGCGATCCGTAAGCCTCATCGATACCGGTGGACGCACCCCACCCAGCCTGGGTCCCCAA
GATGAGTCCTGCACCACCGCCAGCTCCTCCCTGGCCAAGGACACTTCATCGACCGGTGAGAACCTGTACT
TCCAGCTAAGATTAGATAAAAGTAAAGTGATTAACAGCGCATTAGAGCTGCTTAATGAGGTCGGAATCGA
AGGTTTAACAACCCGTAAACTCGCCCAGAAGCTAGGTGTAGAGCAGCCTACATTGTATTGGCATGTAAAA
AATAAGCGGGCTTTGCTCGACGCCTTAGCCATTGAGATGTTAGATAGGCACCATACTCACTTTTGCCCTT
TAGAAGGGGAAAGCTGGCAAGATTTTTTACGTAATAACGCTAAAAGTTTTAGATGTGCTTTACTAAGTCA
TCGCGATGGAGCAAAAGTACATTTAGGTACACGGCCTACAGAAAAACAGTATGAAACTCTCGAAAATCAA
TTAGCCTTTTTATGCCAACAAGGTTTTTCACTAGAGAATGCATTATATGCACTCAGCGCTGTGGGGCATT
TTACTTTAGGTTGCGTATTGGAAGATCAAGAGCATCAAGTCGCTAAAGAAGAAAGGGAAACACCTACTAC
TGATAGTATGCCGCCATTATTACGACAAGCTATCGAATTATTTGATCACCAAGGTGCAGAGCCAGCCTTC
TTATTCGGCCTTGAATTGATCATATGCGGATTAGAAAAACAACTTAAATGTGAAAGTGGGTCCGCGTACA
GCCGCGCGCGTACGAAAAACAATTACGGGTCTACCATCGAGGGCCTGCTCGATCTCCCGGACGACGACGC
CCCCGAAGAGGCGGGGCTGGCGGCTCCGCGCCTGTCCTTTCTCCCCGCGGGACACACGCGCAGACTGTCG
ACGGCCCCCCCGACCGATGTCAGCCTGGGGGACGAGCTCCACTTAGACGGCGAGGACGTGGCGATGGCGC
ATGCCGACGCGCTAGACGATTTCGATCTGGACATGTTGGGGGACGGGGATTCCCCGGGTCCGGGATTTAC
CCCCCACGACTCCGCCCCCTACGGCGCTCTGGATATGGCCGACTTCGAGTTTGAGCAGATGTTTACCGAT
GCCCTTGGAATTGACGAGTACGGTGGGTAGTCTAGAGGGCCCGTTTAAACCCGCTGATCAGCCTCGACTG
TGCCTTCTAGTTGCCAGCCATCTGTTGTTTGCCCCTCCCCCGTGCCTTCCTTGACCCTGGAAGGTGCCAC
TCCCACTGTCCTTTCCTAATAAAATGAGGAAATTGCATCGCATTGTCTGAGTAGGTGTCATTCTATTCTG
GGGGGTGGGGTGGGGCAGGACAGCAAGGGGGAGGATTGGGAAGACAATAGCAGGCATGCTGGGGATGCGG
TGGGCTCTATGGCTTCTGAGGCGGAAAGAACCAGCTGGGGCTCTAGGGGGTATCCCC
[124 nt withheld, positions 3348-3471]
C
[91 nt withheld, positions 3473-3563]
A
[49 nt withheld, positions 3565-3613]
CCTTTGACGTTGGAGTCCACGTTCTTT
[37 nt withheld, positions 3641-3677]
ACCCTATCTCGGTCTATTCTTTTGATTTATAAGGGATTTTGCCGATTTCGGCCTATTGGTTAAAAAATGA
GCTGATTTAACAAAAATTTAACGCGAATTAATTCTGTGGAATGTGTGTCAGTTAGGGTGTGGAAAGTCCC
CAGGCTCCCCAGCAGGCAGAAGTATGCAAAGCATGCATCTCAATTAGTCAGCAACCAGGTGTGGAAAGTC
CCCAGGCTCCCCAGCAGGCAGAAGTATGCAAAGCATGCATCTCAATTAGTCAGCAACCATAGTCCCGCCC
CTAACTCCGCCCATCCCGCCCCTAACTCCGCCCAGTTCCGCCCATTCTCCGCCCCATGGCTGACTAATTT
TTTTTATTTATGCAGAGGCCGAGGCCGCCTCTGCCTCTGAGCTATTCCAGAAGTAGTGAGGAGGCTTTTT
TGGAGGCCTAGGCTTTTGCAAAAAGCTCCCGGGAGCTTGTATATCCATTTTCGGATCTGATCAAGAGACA
GGATGAGGATCGTTTCGCATGATTGAACAAGATGGATTGCACGCAGGTTCTCCGGCCGCTTGGGTGGAGA
GGCTATTCGGCTATGACTGGGCACAACAGACAATCGGCTGCTCTGATGCCGCCGTGTTCCGGCTGTCAGC
GCAGGGGCGCCCGGTTCTTTTTGTCAAGACCGACCTGTCCGGTGCCCTGAATGAACTGCAGGACGAGGCA
GCGCGGCTATCGTGGCTGGCCACGACGGGCGTTCCTTGCGCAGCTGTGCTCGACGTTGTCACTGAAGCGG
GAAGGGACTGGCTGCTATTGGGCGAAGTGCCGGGGCAGGATCTCCTGTCATCTCACCTTGCTCCTGCCGA
GAAAGTATCCATCATGGCTGATGCAATGCGGCGGCTGCATACGCTTGATCCGGCTACCTGCCCATTCGAC
CACCAAGCGAAACATCGCATCGAGCGAGCACGTACTCGGATGGAAGCCGGTCTTGTCGATCAGGATGATC
TGGACGAAGAGCATCAGGGGCTCGCGCCAGCCGAACTGTTCGCCAGGCTCAAGGCGCGCATGCCCGACGG
CGAGGATCTCGTCGTGACCCATGGCGATGCCTGCTTGCCGAATATCATGGTGGAAAATGGCCGCTTTTCT
GGATTCATCGACTGTGGCCGGCTGGGTGTGGCGGACCGCTATCAGGACATAGCGTTGGCTACCCGTGATA
TTGCTGAAGAGCTTGGCGGCGAATGGGCTGACCGCTTCCTCGTGCTTTACGGTATCGCCGCTCCCGATTC
GCAGCGCATCGCCTTCTATCGCCTTCTTGACGAGTTCTTCTGAGCGGGACTCTGGGGTTCGAAATGACCG
ACCAAGCGACGCCCAACCTGCCATCACGAGATTTCGATTCCACCGCCGCCTTCTATGAAAGGTTGGGCTT
CGGAATCGTTTTCCGGGACGCCGGCTGGATGATCCTCCAGCGCGGGGATCTCATGCTGGAGTTCTTCGCC
CACCCCAACTTGTTTATTGCAGCTTATAATGGTTACAAATAAAGCAATAGCATCACAAATTTCACAAATA
AAGCATTTTTTTCACTGCATTCTAGTTGTGGTTTGTCCAAACTCATCAATGTATCTTATCATGTCTGTAT
ACCGTCGACCTCTAGCTAGAGCTTGGCGTAATCATGGTCATAGCTGTTTCCTGTGTGAAATTGTTATCCG
CTCACAATTCCACACAACATACGAGCCGGAAGCATAAAGTGTAAAGCCTGGGGTGCCTAATGAGTGAGCT
AACTCACATTAATTGCGTTGCGCTCACTGCCCGCTTTCCAGTCGGGAAACCTGTCGTGCCAGCTGCATTA
ATGAATCGGCCAACGCGCGGGGAGAGGCGGTTTGCGTATTGGGCGCTCTTCCGCTTCCTCGCTCACTGAC
TCGCTGCGCTCGGTCGTTCGGCTGCGGCGAGCGGTATCAGCTCACTCAAAGGCGGTAATACGGTTATCCA
CAGAATCAGGGGATAACGCAGGAAAGAACATGTGAGCAAAAGGCCAGCAAAAGGCCAGGAACCGTAAAAA
GGCCGCGTTGCTGGCGTTTTTCCATAGGCTCCGCCCCCCTGACGAGCATCACAAAAATCGACGCTCAAGT
CAGAGGTGGCGAAACCCGACAGGACTATAAAGATACCAGGCGTTTCCCCCTGGAAGCTCCCTCGTGCGCT
CTCCTGTTCCGACCCTGCCGCTTACCGGATACCTGTCCGCCTTTCTCCCTTCGGGAAGCGTGGCGCTTTC
TCATAGCTCACGCTGTAGGTATCTCAGTTCGGTGTAGGTCGTTCGCTCCAAGCTGGGCTGTGTGCACGAA
CCCCCCGTTCAGCCCGACCGCTGCGCCTTATCCGGTAACTATCGTCTTGAGTCCAACCCGGTAAGACACG
ACTTATCGCCACTGGCAGCAGCCACTGGTAACAGGATTAGCAGAGCGAGGTATGTAGGCGGTGCTACAGA
GTTCTTGAAGTGGTGGCCTAACTACGGCTACACTAGAAGAACAGTATTTGGTATCTGCGCTCTGCTGAAG
CCAGTTACCTTCGGAAAAAGAGTTGGTAGCTCTTGATCCGGCAAACAAACCACCGCTGGTAGCGGTGGTT
TTTTTGTTTGCAAGCAGCAGATTACGCGCAGAAAAAAAGGATCTCAAGAAGATCCTTTGATCTTTTCTAC
GGGGTCTGACGCTCAGTGGAACGAAAACTCACGTTAAGGGATTTTGGTCATGAGATTATCAAAAAGGATC
TTCACCTAGATCCTTTTAAATTAAAAATGAAGTTTTAAATCAATCTAAAGTATATATGAGTAAACTTGGT
CTGACAGTTACCAATGCTTAATCAGTGAGGCACCTATCTCAGCGATCTGTCTATTTCGTTCATCCATAGT
TGCCTGACTCCCCGTCGTGTAGATAACTACGATACGGGAGGGCTTACCATCTGGCCCCAGTGCTGCAATG
ATACCGCGAGACCCACGCTCACCGGCTCCAGATTTATCAGCAATAAACCAGCCAGCCGGAAGGGCCGAGC
GCAGAAGTGGTCCTGCAACTTTATCCGCCTCCATCCAGTCTATTAATTGTTGCCGGGAAGCTAGAGTAAG
TAGTTCGCCAGTTAATAGTTTGCGCAACGTTGTTGCCATTGCTACAGGCATCGTGGTGTCACGCTCGTCG
TTTGGTATGGCTTCATTCAGCTCCGGTTCCCAACGATCAAGGCGAGTTACATGATCCCCCATGTTGTGCA
AAAAAGCGGTTAGCTCCTTCGGTCCTCCGATCGTTGTCAGAAGTAAGTTGGCCGCAGTGTTATCACTCAT
GGTTATGGCAGCACTGCATAATTCTCTTACTGTCATGCCATCCGTAAGATGCTTTTCTGTGACTGGTGAG
TACTCAACCAAGTCATTCTGAGAATAGTGTATGCGGCGACCGAGTTGCTCTTGCCCGGCGTCAATACGGG
ATAATACCGCGCCACATAGCAGAACTTTAAAAGTGCTCATCATTGGAAAACGTTCTTCGGGGCGAAAACT
CTCAAGGATCTTACCGCTGTTGAGATCCAGTTCGATGTAACCCACTCGTGCACCCAACTGATCTTCAGCA
TCTTTTACTTTCACCAGCGTTTCTGGGTGAGCAAAAACAGGAAGGCAAAATGCCGCAAAAAAGGGAATAA
GGGCGACACGGAAATGTTGAATACTCATACTCTTCCTTTTTCAATATTATTGAAGCATTTATCAGGGTTA
TTGTCTCATGAGCGGATACATATTTGAATGTATTTAGAAAAATAAACAAATAGGGGTTCCGCGCACATTT
CCCCGAAAAGTGCCACCTGACGTCGACGGATCGGGAGATCTCCCGATCCCCTATGGTGCACTCTCAGTAC
AATCTGCTCTGATGCCGCATAGTTAAGCCAGTATCTGCTCCCTGCTTGTGTGTTGGAGGTCGCTGAGTAG
TGCGCGAGCAAAATTTAAGCTACAACAAGGCAAGGCTTGACCGACAATTGCATGAAGAATCTGCTTAGGG
TTAGGCGTTTTGCGCTGCTTCGCGATGTACGGGCCAGATATACGCGTT
