>Addgene plasmid #66325 | GPR15-Tango | depositor partial sequence | sequence record 113264 | GPR15
ATGGATCCTGAGGAGACAAGCGTCTACCTGGATTACTATTATGCCACCTCCCCCAACAGTGACATCAGAG
AGACTCACTCCCATGTACCATACACATCTGTCTTTCTGCCTGTGTTTTACACCGCCGTATTCCTTACAGG
CGTTCTGGGGAACCTGGTGCTGATGGGCGCCTTGCACTTCAAGCCTGGTAGTAGACGCCTGATTGATATA
TTTATAATTAACCTTGCAGCCAGCGACTTTATATTCTTGGTGACTTTGCCTCTGTGGGTTGATAAGGAGG
CCAGTTTGGGGTTGTGGCGGACGGGGAGTTTCCTGTGTAAGGGTAGCAGTTATATGATTAGTGTAAATAT
GCATTGTAGTGTTCTGTTGCTGACGTGTATGTCTGTCGATCGCTATCTGGCAATCGTGTGGCCTGTGGTG
AGCCGGAAGTTCCGCCGGACCGACTGCGCTTATGTCGTGTGCGCCTCTATCTGGTTCATTTCTTGCCTGC
TGGGCCTTCCCACCCTCTTGTCCCGGGAGCTGACGCTGATTGATGACAAGCCTTACTGCGCCGAGAAAAA
AGCTACCCCGATTAAACTGATATGGTCACTGGTGGCGCTTATCTTCACGTTTTTTGTGCCGCTGCTGTCC
ATTGTCACCTGTTATTGCTGTATCGCTCGGAAGCTTTGCGCCCATTATCAGCAAAGCGGCAAACATAATA
AGAAGCTCAAGAAGTCCATTAAAATTATCTTTATCGTCGTCGCTGCATTTCTGGTTTCTTGGCTGCCATT
TAATACATTCAAGTTTCTCGCTATCGTGTCTGGTCTTAGACAGGAGCATTACCTGCCTAGCGCTATTCTC
CAACTCGGCATGGAGGTAAGCGGTCCACTGGCTTTCGCAAACTCATGTGTGAACCCCTTCATCTATTACA
TCTTCGATTCTTACATTCGGCGCGCCATTGTTCACTGTCTGTGTCCTTGTCTTAAAAATTATGACTTTGG
CAGCTCTACAGAGACATCTGATTCTCACCTTACCAAGGCCTTGTCTACTTTTATCCACGCCGAGGACTTT
GCTCGAAGGAGGAAGCGATCCGTAAGCCTC
