>Addgene plasmid #66325 | GPR15-Tango | addgene partial sequence | sequence record 119907 | CMV-F 5'-CGCAAATGGGCGGTAGGCGTG-3'
GCTCTCTGGCTAACTAGAGAACCCACTGCTTACTGGCTTATCGAAATTAATACGACTCACTATAGGGAGA
CCCAAGCTGGCTAGCGTTTAAACTTAAGCTTGGTACCGAGCTCGGATCCACTAGTCCAGTGTGGTGGAAT
TCTGCAGATATCCAGCACAGTGGCGGCCGCGCCACCATGAAGACGATCATCGCCCTGAGCTACATCTTCT
GCCTGGTATTCGCCGACTACAAGGACGATGATGACGCCAGCATCGATATGGATCCTGAGGAGACAAGCGT
CTACCTGGATTACTATTATGCCACCTCCCCCAACAGTGACATCAGAGAGACTCACTCCCATGTACCATAC
ACATCTGTCTTTCTGCCTGTGTTTTACACCGCCGTATTCCTTACAGGCGTTCTGGGGAACCTGGTGCTGA
TGGGCGCCTTGCACTTCAAGCCTGGTAGTAGACGCCTGATTGATATATTTATAATTAACCTTGCAGCCAG
CGACTTTATATTCTTGGTGACTTTGCCTCTGTGGGTTGATAAGGAGGCCAGTTTGGGGTTGTGGCGGACG
GGGAGTTTCCTGTGTAAGGGTAGCAGTTATATGATTAGTGTAAATATGCATTGTAGTGTTCTGTTGCTGA
CGTGTATGTCTGTCGATCGCTATCTGGCAATCGTGTGGCCTGTGGTGAGCCGGAAGTTCCGCCGGACCGA
CTGCGCTTATGTCGTGTGCGCCTCTATCTGGTTCATTTCTTGCCTGCTGGGCCTTCCCACCCTCTTGTCC
CGGGAGCTGACGCTGATTGATGACAAGCCTTACTGCGCCGAGAAAAAAGCTACCCCGATTAAACTGATAT
GGTCACTGGTGGCGCTTATCTTCACGTTTTTTGTGCCGCTGCTGTCCATTGTCACCTGTTATTGCTGTAT
CGCTCGGAAGCTTTGCGCCCATTATCAGCAAAGCGGCAAACATAATAAGAAGCTC
