>Addgene plasmid #66325 | GPR15-Tango | addgene partial sequence | sequence record 119908 | Tet-R 5'-GGCGAGTTTACGGGTTGTTA-3'
GCTCTAATGCGCTGTTAATCACTTTACTTTTATCTAATCTTAGCTGGAAGTACAGGTTCTCACCGGTCGA
TGAAGTGTCCTTGGCCAGGGAGGAGCTGGCGGTGGTGCAGGACTCATCTTGGGGACCCAGGCTGGGTGGG
GTGCGTCCACCGGTATCGATGAGGCTTACGGATCGCTTCCTCCTTCGAGCAAAGTCCTCGGCGTGGATAA
AAGTAGACAAGGCCTTGGTAAGGTGAGAATCAGATGTCTCTGTAGAGCTGCCAAAGTCATAATTTTTAAG
ACAAGGACACAGACAGTGAACAATGGCGCGCCGAATGTAAGAATCGAAGATGTAATAGATGAAGGGGTTC
ACACATGAGTTTGCGAAAGCCAGTGGACCGCTTACCTCCATGCCGAGTTGGAGAATAGCGCTAGGCAGGT
AATGCTCCTGTCTAAGACCAGACACGATAGCGAGAAACTTGAATGTATTAAATGGCAGCCAAGAAACCAG
AAATGCAGCGACGACGATAAAGATAATTTTAATGGACTTCTTGAGCTTCTTATTATGTTTGCCGCTTTGC
TGATAATGGGCGCAAAGCTTCCGAGCGATACAGCAATAACAGGTGACAATGGACAGCAGCGGCACAAAAA
ACGTGAAGATAAGCGCCACCAGTGACCATATCAGTTTAATCGGGGTAGCTTTTTTCTCGGCGCAGTAAGG
CTTGTCATCAATCAGCGTCAGCTCCCGGGACAAGAGGGTGGGAAGGCCCAGCAGGCAAGAAATGAACCAG
ATAGAGGCGCACACGACATAAGCGCAGTCGGTCCGGCGGAACTTCCGGCTCACCACAGGCCACACGATTG
CCAGATAGCGATCGACAGACATACACGTCAGCAACAGAACACTACAATGCATATTTACACTAATCATATA
ACTGCTACCCTTACACAGGAAACTCCCCGTCCGCCACAACCCCAAACTGGCCTCCTTATCAACCCACAGA
GGC
